Addgene plasmid #64544: pSF4 CMV 5TOP intron renilla TRICK CTE polyA
Purpose: 5′ TOP TRICK reporter mRNA
Depositing lab: Jeffrey Chao. Publication: Translation. An RNA biosensor for imaging the first round of translation from single cells to living animals. Halstead JM, Lionnet T, Wilbertz JH, Wippich F, Ephrussi A, Singer RH, Chao JA. Science. 2015 Mar 20;347(6228):1367-671. doi: 10.1126/science.aaa3380. PubMed 25792328.
Backbone
  Vector backbone: pSF4
  Total vector size (bp): 9912
  Vector type: Mammalian Expression
Growth in bacteria
  Bacterial resistance: Ampicillin, 100 μg/mL
  Growth temperature: 37°C
  Growth strain: DH5alpha
  Copy number: Unknown
Gene/Insert
  Gene/Insert name: 12x PP7 stem-loops
  Species: Synthetic
  Promoter: Tetracycline-inducible promoter and 5′ UTR of human RPL32 from rpL32-β-globin
  Tag / fusion protein: 5' TOP (5′ terminal oligopyrimidine motifs) (N terminal on insert); Renilla luciferase (N terminal on insert); 24xMS2 stem loops (C terminal on insert)
  Cloning method: Unknown
  Sequencing primers: 5′ TRE-F
Terms and licenses: Academic/Nonprofit Terms; Industry Terms: Not Available to Industry
How to cite: pSF4 CMV 5TOP intron renilla TRICK CTE polyA was a gift from Jeffrey Chao (Addgene plasmid # 64544 ; http://n2t.net/addgene:64544 ; RRID:Addgene_64544)
