[The description below was written by a language model from this plasmid's Addgene catalogue record and pLannotate feature annotations shown in this document.]
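Description:
pSF4 CMV 5TOP intron renilla TRICK CTE polyA is a mammalian expression plasmid of about 9.9 kb that encodes a 5′ TOP version of the TRICK (translating RNA imaging by coat protein knock-off) reporter mRNA. It is propagated in E. coli through a high-copy ColE1/pUC-type origin and selected with ampicillin via the β-lactamase gene. The pSF4 backbone carries Moloney murine leukemia virus-derived elements: a 5′ LTR, MMLV and MESV packaging signals, a truncated gag fragment and fragments of a self-inactivating ΔU3 3′ LTR. This suggests a gammaretroviral vector origin, although the catalogue lists the plasmid only as mammalian expression. These viral elements are annotated on the opposite strand to the reporter cassette. An FRT site lies just upstream of the cassette; the record does not state its purpose.

The reporter is driven by a tetracycline-inducible promoter, consisting of a seven-copy tetO response element joined to a minimal CMV promoter. According to the catalogue, this is followed by the human RPL32 5′ UTR, which supplies the 5′ terminal oligopyrimidine motif that places translation under TOP-dependent control. A chimeric β-globin/immunoglobulin intron precedes human codon-optimized Renilla luciferase. The catalogue places 12 PP7 stem-loops after the luciferase and 24 MS2 stem-loops downstream of them, and the plasmid name indicates a CTE (constitutive transport element) and a polyA signal. None of these is annotated; they presumably fall in the unannotated stretch after the luciferase gene. The only annotated polyadenylation signal, from SV40, lies on the opposite strand.

In the TRICK design, differently labelled PP7 and MS2 coat proteins mark the transcript. The first translating ribosome displaces the PP7 label from the coding region while the MS2 label in the 3′ UTR remains, so untranslated and translated single mRNAs can be told apart by imaging.
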