Features (pLannotate 1.2.2; 28 found; start..end, strand, type, name):
     36..52      -  protein_bind   lac operator: The lac repressor binds to the lac operator to inhibit transcription in E. coli. This inhibition can be relieved by adding lactose or isopropyl-β-D-thiogalactopyranoside (IPTG). lac repressor encoded by lacI
     60..90      -  promoter       lac promoter: promoter for the E. coli lac operon
    105..126     -  protein_bind   CAP binding site: CAP binding activates transcription in the presence of cAMP. E. coli catabolite activator protein
    139..231     -  CDS            lacI (fragment): lac repressor; lacI; The lac repressor binds to the lac operator to inhibit transcription in E. coli. This inhibition can be relieved by adding lactose or isopropyl-β-D-thiogalactopyranoside (IPTG).
    414..1002    -  rep_origin     ori: high-copy-number ColE1/pMB1/pBR322/pUC origin of replication
   1173..2033    -  CDS            AmpR: β-lactamase; bla; confers resistance to ampicillin, carbenicillin, and related antibiotics
   2034..2138    -  promoter       AmpR promoter: bla
   2235..2269    +  CDS            rop (fragment): Rop protein, which maintains plasmids at low copy number; rop
   2371..2470    +  misc_feature   bom (fragment): basis of mobility region from pBR322
   2476..2633    -  CDS            lacZα (fragment): LacZα fragment of β-galactosidase; lacZ fragment
   3332..3529    -  LTR            3' LTR (ΔU3) (fragment): self-inactivating 3' long terminal repeat (LTR) from Moloney murine leukemia virus
   3533..3569    -  LTR            3' LTR (ΔU3) (fragment): self-inactivating 3' long terminal repeat (LTR) from Moloney murine leukemia virus
   3611..3708    -  CDS            env (fragment): murine leukemia virus gPr80 envelope polyprotein precursor; env; proteolytically cleaved into gp70SU and p15TM subunits
   3716..3763    -  protein_bind   FRT: FLP-mediated recombination occurs in the 8-bp core sequence TCTAGAAA (Turan and Bode, 2011). FLP recombinase from the Saccharomyces cerevisiae 2μ plasmid
   3812..3828    +  promoter       T3 promoter (fragment): promoter for bacteriophage T3 RNA polymerase
   3841..3861    -  misc_feature   MCS (fragment): pBluescript multiple cloning site
   3870..4140    +  protein_bind   tetracycline response element: contains seven copies of the tetracycline operator tetO tetracycline repressor TetR
   4151..4168    +  misc_feature   MCS (fragment): pUC18/19 multiple cloning site
   4173..4211    +  promoter       minimal CMV promoter: human cytomegalovirus (CMV) immediate early promoter
   4287..4419    +  intron         chimeric intron: chimera between introns from human β-globin and immunoglobulin heavy chain genes
   4464..4482    +  promoter       T7 promoter: promoter for bacteriophage T7 RNA polymerase
   4492..5424    +  CDS            hRluc: Renilla luciferase human codon-optimized
   7710..7844    -  polyA_signal   SV40 poly(A) signal: SV40 polyadenylation signal
   7867..7950    -  CDS            large T antigen (fragment): large T antigen from SV40 (simian virus 40)
   8022..8431    -  CDS            gag (truncated) (fragment): truncated Moloney murine leukemia virus (MMLV) gag gene lacking the start codon
   8521..8609    -  misc_feature   MESV Ψ (fragment): packaging signal of murine embryonic stem cell virus
   8661..8860    -  misc_feature   MMLV Ψ: packaging signal of Moloney murine leukemia virus (MMLV)
   8923..9516    -  LTR            LTR: long terminal repeat from Moloney murine leukemia virus
>Addgene plasmid #64544 | pSF4 CMV 5TOP intron renilla TRICK CTE polyA | depositor full sequence | sequence record 109219 | pSF4 CMV 5TOP intron renilla TRICK CTE polyA sequence 9917 bps
GCGTAATCATGGTCATAGCTGTTTCCTGTGTGAAATTGTTATCCGCTCACAATTCCACACAACATACGAG
CCGGAAGCATAAAGTGTAAAGCCTGGGGTGCCTAATGAGTGAGCTAACTCACATTAATTGCGTTGCGCTC
ACTGCCCGCTTTCCAGTCGGGAAACCTGTCGTGCCAGCTGCATTAATGAATCGGCCAACGCGCGGGGAGA
GGCGGTTTGCGTATTGGGCGCTCTTCCGCTTCCTCGCTCACTGACTCGCTGCGCTCGGTCGTTCGGCTGC
GGCGAGCGGTATCAGCTCACTCAAAGGCGGTAATACGGTTATCCACAGAATCAGGGGATAACGCAGGAAA
GAACATGTGAGCAAAAGGCCAGCAAAAGGCCAGGAACCGTAAAAAGGCCGCGTTGCTGGCGTTTTTCCAT
AGGCTCCGCCCCCCTGACGAGCATCACAAAAATCGACGCTCAAGTCAGAGGTGGCGAAACCCGACAGGAC
TATAAAGATACCAGGCGTTTCCCCCTGGAAGCTCCCTCGTGCGCTCTCCTGTTCCGACCCTGCCGCTTAC
CGGATACCTGTCCGCCTTTCTCCCTTCGGGAAGCGTGGCGCTTTCTCAATGCTCACGCTGTAGGTATCTC
AGTTCGGTGTAGGTCGTTCGCTCCAAGCTGGGCTGTGTGCACGAACCCCCCGTTCAGCCCGACCGCTGCG
CCTTATCCGGTAACTATCGTCTTGAGTCCAACCCGGTAAGACACGACTTATCGCCACTGGCAGCAGCCAC
TGGTAACAGGATTAGCAGAGCGAGGTATGTAGGCGGTGCTACAGAGTTCTTGAAGTGGTGGCCTAACTAC
GGCTACACTAGAAGGACAGTATTTGGTATCTGCGCTCTGCTGAAGCCAGTTACCTTCGGAAAAAGAGTTG
GTAGCTCTTGATCCGGCAAACAAACCACCGCTGGTAGCGGTGGTTTTTTTGTTTGCAAGCAGCAGATTAC
GCGCAGAAAAAAAGGATCTCAAGAAGATCCTTTGATCTTTTCTACGGGGTCTGACGCTCAGTGGAACGAA
AACTCACGTTAAGGGATTTTGGTCATGAGATTATCAAAAAGGATCTTCACCTAGATCCTTTTAAATTAAA
AATGAAGTTTTAAATCAATCTAAAGTATATATGAGTAAACTTGGTCTGACAGTTACCAATGCTTAATCAG
TGAGGCACCTATCTCAGCGATCTGTCTATTTCGTTCATCCATAGTTGCCTGACTCCCCGTCGTGTAGATA
ACTACGATACGGGAGGGCTTACCATCTGGCCCCAGTGCTGCAATGATACCGCGAGACCCACGCTCACCGG
CTCCAGATTTATCAGCAATAAACCAGCCAGCCGGAAGGGCCGAGCGCAGAAGTGGTCCTGCAACTTTATC
CGCCTCCATCCAGTCTATTAATTGTTGCCGGGAAGCTAGAGTAAGTAGTTCGCCAGTTAATAGTTTGCGC
AACGTTGTTGCCATTGCTACAGGCATCGTGGTGTCACGCTCGTCGTTTGGTATGGCTTCATTCAGCTCCG
GTTCCCAACGATCAAGGCGAGTTACATGATCCCCCATGTTGTGCAAAAAAGCGGTTAGCTCCTTCGGTCC
TCCGATCGTTGTCAGAAGTAAGTTGGCCGCAGTGTTATCACTCATGGTTATGGCAGCACTGCATAATTCT
CTTACTGTCATGCCATCCGTAAGATGCTTTTCTGTGACTGGTGAGTACTCAACCAAGTCATTCTGAGAAT
AGTGTATGCGGCGACCGAGTTGCTCTTGCCCGGCGTCAATACGGGATAATACCGCGCCACATAGCAGAAC
TTTAAAAGTGCTCATCATTGGAAAACGTTCTTCGGGGCGAAAACTCTCAAGGATCTTACCGCTGTTGAGA
TCCAGTTCGATGTAACCCACTCGTGCACCCAACTGATCTTCAGCATCTTTTACTTTCACCAGCGTTTCTG
GGTGAGCAAAAACAGGAAGGCAAAATGCCGCAAAAAAGGGAATAAGGGCGACACGGAAATGTTGAATACT
CATACTCTTCCTTTTTCAATATTATTGAAGCATTTATCAGGGTTATTGTCTCATGAGCGGATACATATTT
GAATGTATTTAGAAAAATAAACAAATAGGGGTTCCGCGCACATTTCCCCGAAAAGTGCCACCTGACGTCT
AAGAAACCATTATTATCATGACATTAACCTATAAAAATAGGCGTATCACGAGGCCCTTTCGTCATCGCGC
GTTTCGGTGATGACGGTGAAAACCTCTGACACATGCAGCTCCCGGAGACGGTCACAGCTTGTCTGTAAGC
GGATGCCGGGAGCAGACAAGCCCGTCAGGGCGCGTCAGCGGGTGTTGGCGGGTGTCGGGGCTGGCTTAAC
TATGCGGCATCAGAGCAGATTGTACTGAGAGTGCACCATATGCGGTGTGAAATACCGCACAGATGCGTAA
GGAGAAAATACCGCATCAGGCGCCATTCGCCATTCAGGCTGCGCAACTGTTGGGAAGGGCGATCGGTGCG
GGCCTCTTCGCTATTACGCCAGCTGGCGAAAGGGGGATGTGCTGCAAGGCGATTAAGTTGGGTAACGCCA
GGGTTTTCCCAGTCACGACGTTGTAAAACGACGGCCAGTGAATTAATTCCAAGCTAAGTGAAAGACTCTG
TCTCAAAAACCAACCTGACACCTGAGCCGGAGCGTTGGCTCTCACTACCATAGAATATTTTTTCACAACA
CACACACACACACACACACACACACACACACACACACACACACAGTCATACACATAGACACAGTCACACA
CACACACATGCACACACACACACACACACTCACACACACACATACATACACACATTCACACACACCCATA
CACACATTTTCACAGTCACACACACAAACACAATCACACACACACACATCAATCAATCAATCAATCAATA
TACCAAAAATGATAGCTCATACCTGTAATCTTAGATGTGGGAAGGCTAAAACAGCAGGCTACCCATGACT
TCAAGGTCACCCTGGGTTACAGAGTAGCTAATAGTCTAGCTTGAACTATAGTGTAGGATCTTTAAAAAAA
AATTAACCAACCAACCAACAAACAAACAAACAAACAACAACAACAACAAATGGAAGACAGAGGACAAAAA
AAAATAAAAGAAAAAGTAGAAAGCCAATGGAGATACTATCTTAAAATTAGAAATATTTATGACACATTCT
GAATACTCCATGTTTATTTCAAGGAAGCCAATGTAACTTTAAGTACTATGGCCATTTAATGTAAATACTT
AAGAAAAAAAACCAAATTAATTTTGATACATGCTGCATGTGTGAAAGACCCCCGCTGACGGGTAGTCAAT
CACTCAGAGGAGACCCTCCCAAGGAACAGCGAGACCACAAGTCGGATGCAACTGCAAGAGGGTTTATTGG
ATACACGGGTACCCGGGCGACTCAGTCAATCGGAGGACTGGCGCCCCGAGTGAGGGGTTGTGGGCTCGAG
CTCGGGGAGCAGAAGCGCGCGAACAGAAGTCGAGCTAGCTTGCCAAACCTACAGGTGGGGTCTTTCATTC
CCCCCTTTTTCTGGAGACTAAATAAAATCTTTTATTTTATCTATGGCTCGTACTCTATAGGCTTCAGCTG
GTGATATTGTTGAGTCAAAACTAGAGCCTGGACCACTGATATCCTGTCTTTAACAAATTGGACTAATCCG
GATCTGAAGTTCCTATACTTTCTAGAGAATAGGAACTTCGGAATAGGAACTTCGCGGCAGATCTTTTGCG
GCCGCTTTGGGCCGGCCGAATTCGCGCAAATTTAACCCTCACTAAAGGGAACAAAAGCTGGGTACCGGGC
CCCCCCTCGAGTTTACCACTCCCTATCAGTGATAGAGAAAAGTGAAAGTCGAGTTTACCACTCCCTATCA
GTGATAGAGAAAAGTGAAAGTCGAGTTTACCACTCCCTATCAGTGATAGAGAAAAGTGAAAGTCGAGTTT
ACCACTCCCTATCAGTGATAGAGAAAAGTGAAAGTCGAGTTTACCACTCCCTATCAGTGATAGAGAAAAG
TGAAAGTCGAGTTTACCACTCCCTATCAGTGATAGAGAAAAGTGAAAGTCGAGTTTACCACTCCCTATCA
GTGATAGAGAAAAGTGAAAGTCGAGCTCGGTACCCGGGTCGAGGTAGGCGTGTACGGTGGGAGGCCTATA
TAAGCAGAGCTCGTTTAGGCCACCGTCCTCTCTTCCTCGGCGCTGCCTACGGAGGTGGCAGCCATCTCCT
TCTCGGCACCGGTCAGGTAAGTATCAAGGTTACAAGACAGGTTTAAGGAGACCAATAGAAACTGGGCTTG
TCGAGACAGAGAAGACTCTTGCGTTTCTGATAGGCACCTATTGGTCTTACTGACATCCACTTTGCCTTTC
TCTCCACAGGTGTCCACTCCCAGTTCAATTACAGCTCTTAAGGCTAGAGTACTTAATACGACTCACTATA
GGCTAGCCACCATGGCTTCCAAGGTGTACGACCCCGAGCAACGCAAACGCATGATCACTGGGCCTCAGTG
GTGGGCTCGCTGCAAGCAAATGAACGTGCTGGACTCCTTCATCAACTACTATGATTCCGAGAAGCACGCC
GAGAACGCCGTGATTTTTCTGCATGGTAACGCTGCCTCCAGCTACCTGTGGAGGCACGTCGTGCCTCACA
TCGAGCCCGTGGCTAGATGCATCATCCCTGATCTGATCGGAATGGGTAAGTCCGGCAAGAGCGGGAATGG
CTCATATCGCCTCCTGGATCACTACAAGTACCTCACCGCTTGGTTCGAGCTGCTGAACCTTCCAAAGAAA
ATCATCTTTGTGGGCCACGACTGGGGGGCTTGTCTGGCCTTTCACTACTCCTACGAGCACCAAGACAAGA
TCAAGGCCATCGTCCATGCTGAGAGTGTCGTGGACGTGATCGAGTCCTGGGACGAGTGGCCTGACATCGA
GGAGGATATCGCCCTGATCAAGAGCGAAGAGGGCGAGAAAATGGTGCTTGAGAATAACTTCTTCGTCGAG
ACCATGCTCCCAAGCAAGATCATGCGGAAACTGGAGCCTGAGGAGTTCGCTGCCTACCTGGAGCCATTCA
AGGAGAAGGGCGAGGTTAGACGGCCTACCCTCTCCTGGCCTCGCGAGATCCCTCTCGTTAAGGGAGGCAA
GCCCGACGTCGTCCAGATTGTCCGCAACTACAACGCCTACCTTCGGGCCAGCGACGATCTGCCTAAGATG
TTCATCGAGTCCGACCCTGGGTTCTTTTCCAACGCTATTGTCGAGGGAGCTAAGAAGTTCCCTAACACCG
AGTTCGTGAAGGTGAAGGGCCTCCACTTCAGCCAGGAGGACGCTCCAGATGAAATGGGTAAGTACATCAA
GAGCTTCGTGGAGCGCGTGCTGAAGAACGAGCAGGTCGACAGATCCTACCTGCAAAGCACCAGAGGATAT
GGCCTCGGTGCCTCAGCATCTTCAGATGTGCTGTCACTGTCCAATCTTCAAGCCAGCAGAGCATATGGGC
TCGCTGGCTCCACTGTCATTACAGTGGACCTGATCTTCTCCAATCAAAGGAGCAGAGGATATGGCCTCGC
TCCCTCCGACTACATCAGGCTGGAAGTGACATCCATCATTCATCCCAGCAGAGCATATGGGCTCGCTGGG
ACCACAGCATGCCTCGAAGTGCTGAGAGACTATCATCAAACCGACAGAGGATATGGCCTCGTCGGCTCCT
ACTCCCTCCTGGTGGAATACTTCTCCACTCTTCAACCCAGCAGAGCATATGGGCTCGCTGGGTCCATCAG
AGATACAAGATCTCTCGACAGATCCTACCTGCAAAGCACCAGAGGATATGGCCTCGGTGCCTCAGCATCT
TCAGATGTGCTGTCACTGTCCAATCTTCAAGCCAGCAGAGCATATGGGCTCGCTGGCTCCACTGTCATTA
CAGTGGACCTGATCTTCTCCAATCAAAGGAGCAGAGGATATGGCCTCGCTCCCTCCGACTACATCAGGCT
GGAAGTGACATCCATCATTCATCCCAGCAGAGCATATGGGCTCGCTGGGACCACAGCATGCCTCGAAGTG
CTGAGAGACTATCATCAAACCGACAGAGGATATGGCCTCGTCGGCTCCTACTCCCTCCTGGTGGAATACT
TCTCCACTCTTCAACCCAGCAGAGCATATGGGCTCGCTGGGTCCATCAGAGATACAAGATCTCTCGAGTG
ATAAGGATCCTACCTACAAACGGCACGAGCATCAGCCGTGCCGCCCAGCATCTTCATCACTGTCCAATCT
TCAAGCGTGCACGATCACGGCACGCTCCACTGTCATTACAGTCTTATCCAATCAAACTCCAGCAGCATCA
GCGCTGGAGCTCCGACTACATCAGGACATCCATCATTCAACGCTCGACGATCACGCGAGCGTCCACAGCA
TGCCTCAGACACTATCATCAAACGGCTGCACGATCACGGCAGCCGCTCCTACTGCCTCTACGTTATCGAC
TCTTCTGCGACGAGCATCAGCCGTCGCAACATCGGACATACCAGATCCTACCTACAAACGGCACGAGCAT
CAGCCGTGCCGCCCAGCATCTTCATCACTGTCCAATCTTCAAGCGTGCACGATCACGGCACGCTCCACTG
TCATTACAGTCTTATCCAATCAAACTCCAGCAGCATCAGCGCTGGAGCTCCGACTACATCAGGACATCCA
TCATTCAACGCTCGACGATCACGCGAGCGTCCACAGCATGCCTCAGACACTATCATCAAACGGCTGCACG
ATCACGGCAGCCGCTCCTACTGCCTCTACGTTATCGACTCTTCTGCGACGAGCATCAGCCGTCGCAACAT
CGGACATACCAGATCCTACCTACAAACGGCACGAGCATCAGCCGTGCCGCCCAGCATCTTCATCACTGTC
CAATCTTCAAGCGTGCACGATCACGGCACGCTCCACTGTCATTACAGTCTTATCCAATCAAACTCCAGCA
GCATCAGCGCTGGAGCTCCGACTACATCAGGACATCCATCATTCAACGCTCGACGATCACGCGAGCGTCC
ACAGCATGCCTCAGACACTATCATCAAACGGCTGCACGATCACGGCAGCCGCTCCTACTGCCTCTACGTT
ATCGACTCTTCTGCGACGAGCATCAGCCGTCGCAACATCGGACATACCAGATCCTACCTACAAACGGCAC
GAGCATCAGCCGTGCCGCCCAGCATCTTCATCACTGTCCAATCTTCAAGCGTGCACGATCACGGCACGCT
CCACTGTCATTACAGTCTTATCCAATCAAACTCCAGCAGCATCAGCGCTGGAGCTCCGACTACATCAGGA
CATCCATCATTCAACGCTCGACGATCACGCGAGCGTCCACAGCATGCCTCAGACACTATCATCAAACGGC
TGCACGATCACGGCAGCCGCTCCTACTGCCTCTACGTTATCGACTCTTCTGCGACGAGCATCAGCCGTCG
CAACATCGGACATACCAGATCTTCAATCGATTTCGCGCGGGATCCAGACCACCTCCCCTGCGAGCTAAGC
TGGACAGCCAATGACGGGTAAGAGAGTGACATTTTTCACTAACCTAAGACAGGAGGGCCGTCAGAGCTAC
TGCCTAATCCAAAGACGGGTAAAAGTGATAAAAATGTATCACTCCAACCTAAGACAGGCGCAGCTTCCGA
GGGATTTGAGATCCAGACATGATAAGATACATTGATGAGTTTGGACAAACCAAAACTAGAATGCAGTGAA
AAAAATGCCTTATTTGTGAAATTTGTGATGCTATTGCCTTATTTGTAACCATTATAAGCTGCAATAAACA
AGTTAACAACAACAATTGCATTCATTTTATGTTTCAGGTTCAGGGGGAGGTGTGGGAGGTTTTTTAAAGC
AAGTAAAACCTCTACAAATGTGGTATGGCTGATTATGATCTGAAGTTCCTATACTATTTGAAGAATAGGA
ACTTCGGAATAGGAACTTCGGATCTCATATGGCCATATGGGGGCGCCTAGAGAAGGAGTGAGGGCTGGAT
AAAGGGAGGATCGAGGCGGGGTCGAACGAGGAGGTTCAAGGGGGAGAGACGGGGCGGATGGAGGAAGAGG
AGGCGGAGGCTTAGGGTGTACAAAGGGCTTGACCCAGGGAGGGGGGTCAAAAGCCAAGGCTTCCCAGGTC
ACGATGTACCCCACCTGGTCTGGGTGTCCATGCGGGCCAGGTGAAAAGACCTTGATCTTAACCTGGGTGA
TGAGGTCTCGGTTAAAGGTGCCGTCTCGCGGCCATCCGACGTTAAAGGTTGGCCATTCTGCAGAGCAGAA
GGTAACCCAACGTCTCTTCTTGACATCTACCGACTGGTTGTGAGCGATCCGCTCGACATCTTTCCAGTGA
CCTAAGGTCAAACTTAAGGGAGTGGTAACAGGCTAGCCCGGGCCCATATTTTCAGACAAATACAGAAACA
CAGTCAGACAGAGACAACACAGAACGATGCTGCAGCAGACAAGACGCGCGGCGCGGCTTCGGTCCCAAAC
CGAAAGCAAAAATTCAGACGGAGGCGGGAACTGTTTTAGGTTCTCGTCTCCTACCAGAACCACATATCCC
TCCTCTAAGGGGGGTGCACCAAAGAGTCCTAAACGATCGGGATTTTAGGACTCAGGTCGGGCCACAAAAA
CGGCCCCCGAAGTCCCTGGGACGTCTCCCAGGGTTGCGGCCGGGTGTTCCGAACTCGTCAGTTCCACCAC
GGGTCCGCCAGATACAGAGCTAGTTAGCTAACTAGTACCGACGCAGGCGCATAAAATCAGTCATAGACAC
TAGACAATCGGACAGACACAGATAAGTTGCTGGCCAGCTTACCTCCCGGTGGTGGGTCGGTGGTCCCTGG
GCAGGGGTCTCCCGATCCCGGACGAGCCCCCAAATGAAAGACCCCCGCTGACGGGTAGTCAATCACTCAG
AGGAGACCCTCCCAAGGAACAGCGAGACCACAAGTCGGATGCAACTGCAAGAGGGTTTATTGGATACACG
GGTACCCGGGCGACTCAGTCAATCGGAGGACTGGCGCCCCGAGTGAGGGGTTGTGGGCTCTTTTATTGAG
CTCGGGGAGCATAAGCGCGCGAACAGAAGCGAGAAGCGAACTGATTGGTTAGTTCAAATAAGGCACAGGG
TCATTTCAGGTCCTTGGGGCACCCTGGAAACATCTGATGGTTCTCTAGAAACTGCTGAGGGCTGGACCGC
ATCTGGGGACCATCTGTTCTTGGCCCTGAGCCGGGGCAGGAACTGCTTACCACAGATATCCTGTTTGGCC
CATATTCAGCTGTTCCATCTGTTCTTGGCCCTGAGCCGGGGCAGGAACTGCTTACCACAGATATCCTGTT
TGGCCCATATTCAGCTGTTCCATCTGTTCCTGACCTTGATCTGAACTTTTCTATTCTCAGTTATGTATTT
TTCCATGCCTTGCAAAATGGCGTTACTTAAGCTAGCTTGCCAAACCTACAGGTGGGGTCTTTCATTCACA
TGTATATGTCAAAAATAAAAATCAACTAATTGACTAGTAATTAATATGACTGGCATAATGGGAAATTGAT
CCTGACAGATGCAAACTGGCTTGCTCAGCAGCGCATTTATGTTGTCAACTGAGGAAGGAAACGTTAATGA
CAGAAACTCTAAGTAATTTCCACGTTTATCTATTTTTATTTATACTAGCTTTGGTAACAGGAATATTGCA
GCATTCATGCACATTGAAACCCTTATGAAATAAAAACATCTGTGCATTTAAAATGGAATTAACATTTTAA
ATGTTAAAAAAAGCTGGCTTAGCTTCCCCCCGCCCCCTAGGGCATAGAACAAGTCAAATGCTTTATATAT
TTGAGTTTGGGATGTATTAGGAAACTCCTAAGAGCAAAGCTAGCTTG
