>Addgene plasmid #64544 | pSF4 CMV 5TOP intron renilla TRICK CTE polyA | addgene partial sequence | sequence record 111166 | TRE-F 5'-AAGTGAAAGTCGAGCTCGGTA-3'
GCCTATATAAGCAGAGCTCGTTTAGGCCACCGTCCTCTCTTCCTCGGCGCTGCCTACGGAGGTGGCAGCC
ATCTCCTTCTCGGCACCGGTCAGGTAAGTATCAAGGTTACAAGACAGGTTTAAGGAGACCAATAGAAACT
GGGCTTGTCGAGACAGAGAAGACTCTTGCGTTTCTGATAGGCACCTATTGGTCTTACTGACATCCACTTT
GCCTTTCTCTCCACAGGTGTCCACTCCCAGTTCAATTACAGCTCTTAAGGCTAGAGTACTTAATACGACT
CACTATAGGCTAGCCACCATGGCTTCCAAGGTGTACGACCCCGAGCAACGCAAACGCATGATCACTGGGC
CTCAGTGGTGGGCTCGCTGCAAGCAAATGAACGTGCTGGACTCCTTCATCAACTACTATGATTCCGAGAA
GCACGCCGAGAACGCCGTGATTTTTCTGCATGGTAACGCTGCCTCCAGCTACCTGTGGAGGCACGTCGTG
CCTCACATCGAGCCCGTGGCTAGATGCATCATCCCTGATCTGATCGGAATGGGTAAGTCCGGCAAGAGCG
GGAATGGCTCATATCGCCTCCTGGATCACTACAAGTACCTCACCGCTTGGTTCGAGCTGCTGAACCTTCC
AAAGAAAATCATCTTTGTGGGCCACGACTGGGGGGCTTGTCTGGCCTTTCACTACTCCTACGAGCACCAA
GACAAGATCAAGGCCATCGTCCATGCTGAGAGTGTCGTGGACGTGATCGAGTCCTGGGACGAGTGGCCTG
ACATCGAGGAGGATATCGCCCTGATCAAGAGCGAAGAGGGCGAGAAAATGGTGCTTGAGAATAACTTCTT
CGTCGAGACCATGCTCCCAAGC
