>Addgene plasmid #64544 | pSF4 CMV 5TOP intron renilla TRICK CTE polyA | addgene partial sequence | sequence record 111209 | RenLuc3F 5'-GTACATCAAGAGCTTCGTGG-3'
AAGCACCAGAGGATATGGCCTCGGTGCCTCAGCATCTTCAGATGTGCTGTCACTGTCCAATCTTCAAGCC
AGCAGAGCATATGGGCTCGCTGGCTCCACTGTCATTACAGTGGACCTGATCTTCTCCAATCAAAGGAGCA
GAGGATATGGCCTCGCTCCCTCCGACTACATCAGGCTGGAAGTGACATCCATCATTCATCCCAGCAGAGC
ATATGGGCTCGCTGGGACCACAGCATGCCTCGAAGTGCTGAGAGACTATCATCAAACCGACAGAGGATAT
GGCCTCGTCGGCTCCTACTCCCTCCTGGTGGAATACTTCTCCACTCTTCAACCCAGCAGAGCATATGGGC
TCGCTGGGTCCATCAGAGATACAAGATCTCTCGACAGATCCTACCTGCAAAGCACCAGAGGATATGGCCT
CGGTGCCTCAGCATCTTCAGATGTGCTGTCACTGTCCAATCTTCAAGCCAGCAGAGCATATGGGCTCGCT
GGCTCCACTGTCATTACAGTGGACCTGATCTTCTCCAATCAAAGGAGCAGAGGATATGGCCTCGCTCCCT
CCGACTACATCAGGCTGGAAGTGACATCCATCATTCATCCCAGCAGAGCATATGGGCTCGCTGGGACCAC
AGCATGCCTCGAAGTGCTGAGAGACTATCATCAAACCGACAGAGGATATGGCCTCGTCGGCTCCTACTCC
CTCCTGGTGGAATACTTCTCCACTCTTCAACCCAGCAGAGCATATGGGCTCGCTGGGTCCATCAGAGATA
CAAGATCTCTCGAGTGATAAGGATCCTACCTACAAACGGCACGAGCATCAGCCGTGCCGCCCAGCATCTT
CATCACTGTCCAATCTTCAAGCGTGCACGATCACGGCACGCTCCACTGTCATTACAGTCTTATCCAATCA
AACTCCAGCAGCATCAGCGCTGGAGCTCCGACTACATCAGGACATCCATCATTCAACGCTCGACGA
