>Addgene plasmid #64544 | pSF4 CMV 5TOP intron renilla TRICK CTE polyA | addgene partial sequence | sequence record 113889 | Harper-mscv 5'-CAGCCCTCACTCCTTCTCTAGG-3'
CTATTCCGAAGTTCCTATTCTTCAAATAGTATAGGAACTTCAGATCATAATCAGCCATACCACATTTGTA
GAGGTTTTACTTGCTTTAAAAAACCTCCCACACCTCCCCCTGAACCTGAAACATAAAATGAATGCAATTG
TTGTTGTTAACTTGTTTATTGCAGCTTATAATGGTTACAAATAAGGCAATAGCATCACAAATTTCACAAA
TAAGGCATTTTTTTCACTGCATTCTAGTTTTGGTTTGTCCAAACTCATCAATGTATCTTATCATGTCTGG
ATCTCAAATCCCTCGGAAGCTGCGCCTGTCTTAGGTTGGAGTGATACATTTTTATCACTTTTACCCGTCT
TTGGATTAGGCAGTAGCTCTGACGGCCCTCCTGTCTTAGGTTAGTGAAAAATGTCACTCTCTTACCCGTC
ATTGGCTGTCCAGCTTAGCTCGCAGGGGAGGTGGTCTGGATCCCGCGCGAAATCGATTGAAGATCTGGTA
TGTCCGATGTTGCGACGGCTGATGCTCGTCGCAGAAGAGTCGATAACGTAGAGGCAGTAGGAGCGGCTGC
CGTGATCGTGCAGCCGTTTGATGATAGTGTCTGAGGCATGCTGTGGACGCTCGCGTGATCGTCGAGCGTT
GAATGATGGATGTCCTGATGTAGTCGGAGCTCCAGCGCTGATGCTGCTGGAGTTTGATTGGATAAGACTG
TAATGACAGTGGAGCGTGCCGTGATCGTGCACGCTTGAAGATTGGACAGTGATGAAGATGCTGGGCGGCA
CGGCTGATGCTCGTGCCGTTTGTAGGTAGGATCTGGTATGTCCGATGTTGCGACGGCTGATGCTCGTCGC
AGAAGAGTCGATAACGTAGAGGCAGTAGGAGCGGCTGCCGTGATCGTGCAGCCGTTTGATGATAGTGTCT
GAGGCATGCTGTGGACGCTCGCGTGATCGTCGAGCGTTGAATGATGGATGTCCTGATGT
